Addgene plasmid #229178: lvl0-G-eYFP
Purpose: lvl 0 5 gene
Depositing lab: Ron Weiss. Depositing organization: Massachusetts Institute of Technology. Publication: A platform for rapid prototyping of synthetic gene networks in mammalian cells. Duportet X, Wroblewska L, Guye P, Li Y, Eyquem J, Rieders J, Rimchala T, Batt G, Weiss R. Nucleic Acids Res. 2014 Dec 1;42(21):13440-51. doi: 10.1093/nar/gku1082. Epub 2014 Nov 5. PubMed 25378321.
Backbone
  Vector backbone: lvl0-G [backbone]
  Vector type: Synthetic Biology
Growth in bacteria
  Bacterial resistance: Spectinomycin, 50 μg/mL
  Growth temperature: 37°C
  Growth strain: DH5alpha
  Copy number: High Copy
Gene/Insert
  Gene/Insert name: eYFP
  Species: H. sapiens (human)
  Cloning method: Restriction Enzyme; 5′ cloning site Unknown (unknown if destroyed)
Terms and licenses: Academic/Nonprofit Terms; Industry Terms: Not Available to Industry
Depositor comments: This plasmid is slightly modified from the version used in Duportet et al. 2014, but does not have any functional differences.
How to cite: lvl0-G-eYFP was a gift from Ron Weiss (Addgene plasmid # 229178 ; http://n2t.net/addgene:229178 ; RRID:Addgene_229178)
