[The description below was written by a language model from this plasmid's Addgene catalogue record and pLannotate feature annotations shown in this document.]
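Description:
lvl0-G-eYFP is a small (about 3 kb) level 0 "gene" part plasmid from a hierarchical, modular cloning platform developed for rapid prototyping of synthetic gene networks in mammalian cells. It is catalogued as a synthetic biology vector built on the lvl0-G backbone, the position in the system that holds coding sequences rather than promoters or other regulatory parts. It is maintained in E. coli through a high-copy ColE1/pUC-type origin of replication. Selection is with spectinomycin, conferred by an aadA aminoglycoside adenylyltransferase gene that lies downstream of an AmpR (bla) promoter. The short annotated fragments of an integrase gene and a gentamicin acetyltransferase gene next to aadA are most likely remnants of the integron-derived cassette from which the marker was taken, not functional genes. A small lacI fragment upstream of the insert likewise appears to be a leftover of earlier vector construction.

The payload is an enhanced yellow fluorescent protein open reading frame, which the automated annotation matches to the Aequorea victoria-derived monomeric mEYFP. The human species entry in the catalogue therefore cannot refer to the protein's origin and may reflect the intended host. No mammalian promoter, polyadenylation signal or other expression element is annotated around the coding sequence, so the plasmid is a storage and donor vector, not an expression construct in its own right. In use, the eYFP part would be combined with separately held promoter and other parts to assemble complete transcription units, which are in turn joined into multi-gene circuits where eYFP serves as a fluorescent output. The record does not state the flanking cloning sites or the assembly chemistry. The depositor notes that this version is slightly modified from the published one, with no functional differences.
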