Features (pLannotate 1.2.2; 7 found; start..end, strand, type, name):
      1..589     +  rep_origin     ori: high-copy-number ColE1/pMB1/pBR322/pUC origin of replication
    772..821     +  CDS            lacI (fragment): lac repressor; lacI; The lac repressor binds to the lac operator to inhibit transcription in E. coli. This inhibition can be relieved by adding lactose or isopropyl-β-D-thiogalactopyranoside (IPTG).
    847..1563    +  CDS            mEYFP: mEYFP is a basic (constitutively fluorescent) yellow fluorescent protein published in 2002, derived from Aequorea victoria. It is reported to be a very rapidly-maturing monomer.
   1692..1796    +  promoter       AmpR promoter: bla
   1787..1867    -  CDS            int (fragment): INT2_ECOLX - Protein inferred from homology: Swiss-Prot protein existence level 3. Putative integrase believed to be involved in the insertion of antibiotic resistance genes into plasmids and transposons. From Escherichia coli.
   1955..2011    +  CDS            GmR (fragment): gentamycin acetyltransferase; aacC1; confers resistance to gentamycin
   2018..2806    +  CDS            aadA: S3AD_ECOLX - Experimental evidence at protein level: Swiss-Prot protein existence level 1. Mediates bacterial resistance to the antibiotics streptomycin and spectinomycin. From Escherichia coli.
>Addgene plasmid #229178 | lvl0-G-eYFP | addgene full sequence | sequence record 459762 | Addgene NGS Result
TTGAGATCCTTTTTTTCTGCGCGTAATCTGCTGCTTGCAAACAAAAAAACCACCGCTACCAGCGGTGGTT
TGTTTGCCGGATCAAGAGCTACCAACTCTTTTTCCGAAGGTAACTGGCTTCAGCAGAGCGCAGATACCAA
ATACTGTTCTTCTAGTGTAGCCGTAGTTAGGCCACCACTTCAAGAACTCTGTAGCACCGCCTACATACCT
CGCTCTGCTAATCCTGTTACCAGTGGCTGCTGCCAGTGGCGATAAGTCGTGTCTTACCGGGTTGGACTCA
AGACGATAGTTACCGGATAAGGCGCAGCGGTCGGGCTGAACGGGGGGTTCGTGCACACAGCCCAGCTTGG
AGCGAACGACCTACACCGAACTGAGATACCTACAGCGTGAGCTATGAGAAAGCGCCACGCTTCCCGAAGG
GAGAAAGGCGGACAGGTATCCGGTAAGCGGCAGGGTCGGAACAGGAGAGCGCACGAGGGAGCTTCCAGGG
GGAAACGCCTGGTATCTTTATAGTCCTGTCGGGTTTCGCCACCTCTGACTTGAGCGTCGATTTTTGTGAT
GCTCGTCAGGGGGGCGGAGCCTATGGAAAAACGCCAGCAACGCGGCCTTTTTACGGTTCCTGGCCTTTTG
CTGGCCTTTTGCTCACATGTTCTTTCCTGCGTTATCCCCTGATTCTGTGGATAACCGTATTACCGCCTTT
GAGTGAGCTGATACCGCTCGCCGCAGCCGAACGACCGAGCGCAGCGAGTCAGTGAGCGAGGAAGCGGAAG
AGCGCCCAATACGCAAACCGCCTCTCCCCGCGCGTTGGCCGATTCATTAATCACTCTGTGGTCTCAAGGT
GCCACCATGGTGAGCAAGGGCGAGGAGCTGTTCACCGGGGTGGTGCCCATCCTGGTCGAGCTGGACGGCG
ACGTAAACGGCCACAAGTTCAGCGTGTCCGGCGAGGGCGAGGGCGATGCCACCTACGGCAAGCTGACCCT
GAAGTTCATCTGCACCACCGGCAAGCTGCCCGTGCCCTGGCCCACCCTCGTGACCACCTTCGGCTACGGC
CTGCAGTGCTTCGCCCGCTACCCCGACCACATGAAGCAGCACGACTTCTTCAAGTCCGCCATGCCCGAAG
GCTACGTCCAGGAGCGCACCATCTTCTTCAAGGACGACGGCAACTACAAGACCCGCGCCGAGGTGAAGTT
CGAGGGCGACACCCTGGTGAACCGCATCGAGCTGAAGGGCATCGACTTCAAGGAGGACGGCAACATCCTG
GGGCACAAGCTGGAGTACAACTACAACAGCCACAACGTCTATATCATGGCCGACAAGCAGAAGAACGGCA
TCAAGGTGAACTTCAAGATCCGCCACAACATCGAGGACGGCAGCGTGCAGCTCGCCGACCACTACCAGCA
GAACACCCCCATCGGCGACGGCCCCGTGCTGCTGCCCGACAACCACTACCTGAGCTACCAGTCCAAGCTG
AGCAAAGACCCCAACGAGAAGCGCGATCACATGGTCCTGCTGGAGTTCGTGACCGCCGCCGGGATCACTC
TCGGCATGGACGAGCTGTACAAGTGAGCTTTGAGACCACGAAGTGGCTCTTCAGTGGACGAAAGGGCCTC
GTGATACGCCTATTTTTATAGGTTAATGTCATGATAATAATGGTTTCTTAGACGTCAGGTGGCACTTTTC
GGGGAAATGTGCGCGGAACCCCTATTTGTTTATTTTTCTAAATACATTCAAATATGTATCCGCTCATGAG
ACAATAACCCTGATAAATGCTTCAATAATATTGAAAAAGGAAGAGTATGCGCTCACGCAACTGGTCCAGA
ACCTTGACCGAACGCAGCGGTGGTAACGGCGCAGTGGCGGTTTTCATGGCTTGTTATGACTGTTTTTTTT
TGGGGTACAGTCTATGCCTCGGGCATCCAAGCAGCAAGCGCGTTACGCCGTGGGTCGATGTTTGATGTTA
TGGAGCAGCAACGATGTTACGCAGCAGGGCAGTCGCCCTAAAACAAAGTTAAACATCATGAGGGAAGCGG
TGATCGCCGAAGTATCGACTCAACTATCAGAGGTAGTTGGCGTCATCGAGCGCCATCTCGAACCGACGTT
GCTGGCCGTACATTTGTACGGCTCCGCAGTGGATGGCGGCCTGAAGCCACACAGCGATATTGATTTGCTG
GTTACGGTGACCGTAAGGCTTGATGAAACAACGCGGCGAGCTTTGATCAACGACCTTTTGGAAACTTCGG
CTTCCCCTGGAGAGAGCGAGATTCTCCGCGCTGTAGAAGTCACCATTGTTGTGCACGACGACATCATTCC
GTGGCGTTATCCAGCTAAGCGCGAACTGCAATTTGGAGAATGGCAGCGCAATGACATTCTTGCAGGTATC
TTCGAGCCAGCCACGATCGACATTGATCTGGCTATCTTGCTGACAAAAGCAAGAGAACATAGCGTTGCCT
TGGTAGGTCCAGCGGCGGAGGAACTCTTTGATCCGGTTCCTGAACAGGATCTATTTGAGGCGCTAAATGA
AACCTTAACGCTATGGAACTCGCCGCCCGACTGGGCTGGCGATGAGCGAAATGTAGTGCTTACGTTGTCC
CGCATTTGGTACAGCGCAGTAACCGGCAAAATCGCGCCGAAGGATGTCGCTGCCGACTGGGCAATGGAGC
GCCTGCCGGCCCAGTATCAGCCCGTCATACTTGAAGCTAGACAGGCTTATCTTGGACAAGAAGAAGATCG
CTTGGCCTCGCGCGCAGATCAGTTGGAAGAATTTGTCCATTACGTAAAAGGCGAGATCACCAAGGTAGTC
GGCAAATAACTGTCAGACCAAGTTTACTCATATATACTTTAGATTGATTTAAAACTTCATTTTTAATTTA
AAAGGATCTAGGTGAAGATCCTTTTTGATAATCTCATGACCAAAATCCCTTAACGTGAGTTTTCGTTCCA
CTGAGCGTCAGACCCCGTAGAAAAGATCAAAGGATCTTC
